Addgene plasmid #170654: pGEX Syt1 C2AB (96-421) I367T V304C
Purpose: Expression of syt1 for purification in E. Coli
Depositing lab: Edwin Chapman. Depositing organization: University of Wisconsin, Madison. Publication: Molecular Basis for Synaptotagmin-1-Associated Neurodevelopmental Disorder. Bradberry MM, Courtney NA, Dominguez MJ, Lofquist SM, Knox AT, Sutton RB, Chapman ER. Neuron. 2020 Jul 8;107(1):52-64.e7. doi: 10.1016/j.neuron.2020.04.003. Epub 2020 May 1. PubMed 32362337.
Backbone
  Vector backbone: pGEX-4T
  Vector type: Bacterial Expression
Growth in bacteria
  Bacterial resistance: Ampicillin, 100 μg/mL
  Growth temperature: 37°C
  Growth strain: DH5alpha
  Copy number: Low Copy
Gene/Insert
  Gene/Insert name: SYT1
  Species: R. norvegicus (rat)
  Mutation: I367T, C277A, V304C
  Entrez Gene: Syt1 (a.k.a. P65)
  Cloning method: Ligation Independent Cloning
Terms and licenses: Academic/Nonprofit Terms; Industry Terms: Not Available to Industry
How to cite: pGEX Syt1 C2AB (96-421) I367T V304C was a gift from Edwin Chapman (Addgene plasmid # 170654 ; http://n2t.net/addgene:170654 ; RRID:Addgene_170654)
