[The description below was written by a language model from this plasmid's Addgene catalogue record and pLannotate feature annotations shown in this document.]
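Description:
pGEX Syt1 C2AB (96-421) I367T V304C is a bacterial expression plasmid built on the pGEX-4T backbone for producing a fragment of rat synaptotagmin-1 (Syt1) in E. coli for purification. It replicates from a ColE1/pMB1-type origin and is selected with ampicillin through the β-lactamase (AmpR) gene. The repository lists it as low copy, although the feature table annotates only short fragments of rop and the bom region. The sequenced record is about 5.9 kb.

The expression cassette consists of the IPTG-inducible tac promoter followed by a lac operator, driving an open reading frame that begins with Schistosoma japonicum glutathione S-transferase (GST) and continues into the Syt1 fragment. A plasmid-borne lacI gene with its own promoter supplies lac repressor, keeping expression off until induction. The insert covers residues 96-421, which according to the construct name comprise the tandem C2A and C2B domains, and GST allows affinity capture on glutathione resin. The short gap between the GST and Syt1 coding regions is where pGEX-4T vectors normally carry a thrombin cleavage site, but this is not annotated in the table. The automated annotation matched the insert to the mouse orthologue, whereas the catalogue gives the species as rat.

Three substitutions are recorded: I367T, C277A and V304C. The associated publication concerns the molecular basis of a synaptotagmin-1-associated neurodevelopmental disorder, which suggests that I367T is a disease-related variant. The record does not explain the other two changes. Removing one cysteine while introducing another at a defined position would fit a site-specific labelling strategy, though this is an inference. Residual lac promoter/lacZα and yciV fragments are backbone remnants.
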