Features (pLannotate 1.2.2; 17 found; start..end, strand, type, name):
    183..211     +  promoter       tac promoter: strong E. coli promoter; hybrid between the trp and lac UV5 promoters
    219..235     +  protein_bind   lac operator: The lac repressor binds to the lac operator to inhibit transcription in E. coli. This inhibition can be relieved by adding lactose or isopropyl-β-D-thiogalactopyranoside (IPTG). lac repressor encoded by lacI
    258..911     +  CDS            GST26_SCHJA: Experimental evidence at protein level: Swiss-Prot protein existence level 1. GST isoenzymes appear to play a central role in the parasite detoxification system. Other functions are also suspected including a role in increasing the solubility of haematin in the parasite gut. From Schistosoma japonicum (Blood fluke).
    942..1916    +  CDS            Syt1 (fragment): SYT1_MOUSE - Experimental evidence at protein level: Swiss-Prot protein existence level 1. Calcium sensor that participates in triggering neurotransmitter release at the synapse (PubMed:11242035). May have a regulatory role in the membrane interactions during trafficking of synaptic vesicles at the active zone of the synapse (PubMed:7961887). It binds acidic phospholipids with a specificity that requires the presence of both an acidic head group and a diacyl backbone. A Ca(2+)- dependent interaction between synaptotagmin and putative receptors for activated protein kinase C has also been repor
   1945..1984    +  CDS            rop (fragment): Rop protein, which maintains plasmids at low copy number; rop
   2086..2126    +  misc_feature   bom (fragment): basis of mobility region from pBR322
   2231..2335    +  promoter       AmpR promoter: bla
   2336..3196    +  CDS            AmpR: β-lactamase; bla; confers resistance to ampicillin, carbenicillin, and related antibiotics
   3367..3955    +  rep_origin     ori: high-copy-number ColE1/pMB1/pBR322/pUC origin of replication
   4141..4192    -  misc_feature   bom (fragment): basis of mobility region from pBR322
   4199..4276    +  promoter       lacI promoter: lacI
   4277..5359    +  CDS            lacI: lac repressor; lacI; The lac repressor binds to the lac operator to inhibit transcription in E. coli. This inhibition can be relieved by adding lactose or isopropyl-β-D-thiogalactopyranoside (IPTG).
   5372..5393    +  protein_bind   CAP binding site: CAP binding activates transcription in the presence of cAMP. E. coli catabolite activator protein
   5408..5438    +  promoter       lac promoter: promoter for the E. coli lac operon
   5446..5462    +  protein_bind   lac operator: The lac repressor binds to the lac operator to inhibit transcription in E. coli. This inhibition can be relieved by adding lactose or isopropyl-β-D-thiogalactopyranoside (IPTG). lac repressor encoded by lacI
   5482..5655    +  CDS            lacZα: LacZα fragment of β-galactosidase; lacZ fragment
   5919..107     -  CDS            yciV (fragment) (across the origin): RNAAM_ECOLI - Also known as trpH From Escherichia coli (strain K12).
>Addgene plasmid #170654 | pGEX Syt1 C2AB (96-421) I367T V304C | addgene full sequence | sequence record 337018 | Addgene NGS Result
AGCTTATCGACTGCACGGTGCACCAATGCTTCTGGCGTCAGGCAGCCATCGGAAGCTGTGGTATGGCTGT
GCAGGTCGTAAATCACTGCATAATTCGTGTCGCTCAAGGCGCACTCCCGTTCTGGATAATGTTTTTTGCG
CCGACATCATAACGGTTCTGGCAAATATTCTGAAATGAGCTGTTGACAATTAATCATCGGCTCGTATAAT
GTGTGGAATTGTGAGCGGATAACAATTTCACACAGGAAACAGTATTCATGTCCCCTATACTAGGTTATTG
GAAAATTAAGGGCCTTGTGCAACCCACTCGACTTCTTTTGGAATATCTTGAAGAAAAATATGAAGAGCAT
TTGTATGAGCGCGATGAAGGTGATAAATGGCGAAACAAAAAGTTTGAATTGGGTTTGGAGTTTCCCAATC
TTCCTTATTATATTGATGGTGATGTTAAATTAACACAGTCTATGGCCATCATACGTTATATAGCTGACAA
GCACAACATGTTGGGTGGTTGTCCAAAAGAGCGTGCAGAGATTTCAATGCTTGAAGGAGCGGTTTTGGAT
ATTAGATACGGTGTTTCGAGAATTGCATATAGTAAAGACTTTGAAACTCTCAAAGTTGATTTTCTTAGCA
AGCTACCTGAAATGCTGAAAATGTTCGAAGATCGTTTATGTCATAAAACATATTTAAATGGTGATCATGT
AACCCATCCTGACTTCATGTTGTATGACGCTCTTGATGTTGTTTTATACATGGACCCAATGTGCCTGGAT
GCGTTCCCAAAATTAGTTTGTTTTAAAAAACGTATTGAAGCTATCCCACAAATTGATAAGTACTTGAAAT
CCAGCAAGTATATAGCATGGCCTTTGCAGGGCTGGCAAGCCACGTTTGGTGGTGGCGACCATCCTCCAAA
ATCGGATCTGGTTCCGCGTGGATCCATGGGAGGAAAGAACGCCATTAACATGAAAGACGTGAAAGACTTA
GGGAAGACCATGAAGGATCAGGCCCTTAAGGATGACGATGCTGAAACCGGACTGACTGATGGAGAAGAAA
AGGAAGAGCCCAAGGAAGAGGAGAAACTGGGAAAGCTCCAATATTCACTGGACTATGACTTCCAGAATAA
CCAGCTGTTGGTGGGAATCATCCAGGCTGCTGAACTGCCCGCCCTGGACATGGGGGGTACATCCGATCCA
TACGTCAAAGTCTTCCTGCTGCCTGACAAAAAGAAGAAATTTGAGACTAAAGTCCACCGGAAAACCCTCA
ATCCAGTCTTCAATGAACAATTTACTTTCAAGGTACCCTACTCGGAATTAGGTGGCAAAACCCTGGTGAT
GGCTGTGTATGACTTTGATCGCTTCTCCAAGCACGACATCATCGGAGAGTTCAAAGTTCCTATGAACACC
GTGGATTTTGGCCATGTGACCGAGGAGTGGCGCGATCTCCAGAGCGCTGAGAAAGAAGAGCAAGAGAAAC
TGGGTGACATCGCCTTCTCCCTCCGCTACGTCCCTACTGCCGGCAAACTGACTGTTGTCATTCTGGAAGC
CAAGAACCTGAAGAAGATGGATTGTGGTGGCTTATCTGATCCCTACGTGAAGATTCACCTGATGCAGAAC
GGTAAGAGGCTGAAGAAGAAAAAGACGACGATTAAGAAGAACACACTCAACCCCTACTACAACGAGTCCT
TCAGCTTTGAAGTTCCGTTCGAGCAAATCCAGAAAGTGCAAGTGGTGGTAACTGTTTTGGACTATGACAA
GACTGGCAAGAACGACGCCATCGGAAAAGTCTTCGTTGGTTACAACAGCACTGGGGCGGAGCTGCGACAC
TGGTCAGACATGCTGGCCAACCCCCGGCGACCCATCGCACAGTGGCACACTCTGCAGGTAGAGGAGGAGG
TTGATGCCATGCTGGCTGTCAAGAAGTAAGAATTCATCGTGACTGACTGACGATCTGCCTCGCGCGTTTC
GGTGATGACGGTGAAAACCTCTGACACATGCAGCTCCCGGAGACGGTCACAGCTTGTCTGTAAGCGGATG
CCGGGAGCAGACAAGCCCGTCAGGGCGCGTCAGCGGGTGTTGGCGGGTGTCGGGGCGCAGCCATGACCCA
GTCACGTAGCGATAGCGGAGTGTATAATTCTTGAAGACGAAAGGGCCTCGTGATACGCCTATTTTTATAG
GTTAATGTCATGATAATAATGGTTTCTTAGACGTCAGGTGGCACTTTTCGGGGAAATGTGCGCGGAACCC
CTATTTGTTTATTTTTCTAAATACATTCAAATATGTATCCGCTCATGAGACAATAACCCTGATAAATGCT
TCAATAATATTGAAAAAGGAAGAGTATGAGTATTCAACATTTCCGTGTCGCCCTTATTCCCTTTTTTGCG
GCATTTTGCCTTCCTGTTTTTGCTCACCCAGAAACGCTGGTGAAAGTAAAAGATGCTGAAGATCAGTTGG
GTGCACGAGTGGGTTACATCGAACTGGATCTCAACAGCGGTAAGATCCTTGAGAGTTTTCGCCCCGAAGA
ACGTTTTCCAATGATGAGCACTTTTAAAGTTCTGCTATGTGGCGCGGTATTATCCCGTGTTGACGCCGGG
CAAGAGCAACTCGGTCGCCGCATACACTATTCTCAGAATGACTTGGTTGAGTACTCACCAGTCACAGAAA
AGCATCTTACGGATGGCATGACAGTAAGAGAATTATGCAGTGCTGCCATAACCATGAGTGATAACACTGC
GGCCAACTTACTTCTGACAACGATCGGAGGACCGAAGGAGCTAACCGCTTTTTTGCACAACATGGGGGAT
CATGTAACTCGCCTTGATCGTTGGGAACCGGAGCTGAATGAAGCCATACCAAACGACGAGCGTGACACCA
CGATGCCTGCAGCAATGGCAACAACGTTGCGCAAACTATTAACTGGCGAACTACTTACTCTAGCTTCCCG
GCAACAATTAATAGACTGGATGGAGGCGGATAAAGTTGCAGGACCACTTCTGCGCTCGGCCCTTCCGGCT
GGCTGGTTTATTGCTGATAAATCTGGAGCCGGTGAGCGTGGGTCTCGCGGTATCATTGCAGCACTGGGGC
CAGATGGTAAGCCCTCCCGTATCGTAGTTATCTACACGACGGGGAGTCAGGCAACTATGGATGAACGAAA
TAGACAGATCGCTGAGATAGGTGCCTCACTGATTAAGCATTGGTAACTGTCAGACCAAGTTTACTCATAT
ATACTTTAGATTGATTTAAAACTTCATTTTTAATTTAAAAGGATCTAGGTGAAGATCCTTTTTGATAATC
TCATGACCAAAATCCCTTAACGTGAGTTTTCGTTCCACTGAGCGTCAGACCCCGTAGAAAAGATCAAAGG
ATCTTCTTGAGATCCTTTTTTTCTGCGCGTAATCTGCTGCTTGCAAACAAAAAAACCACCGCTACCAGCG
GTGGTTTGTTTGCCGGATCAAGAGCTACCAACTCTTTTTCCGAAGGTAACTGGCTTCAGCAGAGCGCAGA
TACCAAATACTGTCCTTCTAGTGTAGCCGTAGTTAGGCCACCACTTCAAGAACTCTGTAGCACCGCCTAC
ATACCTCGCTCTGCTAATCCTGTTACCAGTGGCTGCTGCCAGTGGCGATAAGTCGTGTCTTACCGGGTTG
GACTCAAGACGATAGTTACCGGATAAGGCGCAGCGGTCGGGCTGAACGGGGGGTTCGTGCACACAGCCCA
GCTTGGAGCGAACGACCTACACCGAACTGAGATACCTACAGCGTGAGCTATGAGAAAGCGCCACGCTTCC
CGAAGGGAGAAAGGCGGACAGGTATCCGGTAAGCGGCAGGGTCGGAACAGGAGAGCGCACGAGGGAGCTT
CCAGGGGGAAACGCCTGGTATCTTTATAGTCCTGTCGGGTTTCGCCACCTCTGACTTGAGCGTCGATTTT
TGTGATGCTCGTCAGGGGGGCGGAGCCTATGGAAAAACGCCAGCAACGCGGCCTTTTTACGGTTCCTGGC
CTTTTGCTGGCCTTTTGCTCACATGTTCTTTCCTGCGTTATCCCCTGATTCTGTGGATAACCGTATTACC
GCCTTTGAGTGAGCTGATACCGCTCGCCGCAGCCGAACGACCGAGCGCAGCGAGTCAGTGAGCGAGGAAG
CGGAAGAGCGCCTGATGCGGTATTTTCTCCTTACGCATCTGTGCGGTATTTCACACCGCATAAATTCCGA
CACCATCGAATGGCGCAAAACCTTTCGCGGTATGGCATGATAGCGCCCGGAAGAGAGTCAATTCAGGGTG
GTGAATGTGAAACCAGTAACGTTATACGATGTCGCAGAGTATGCCGGTGTCTCTTATCAGACCGTTTCCC
GCGTGGTGAACCAGGCCAGCCACGTTTCTGCGAAAACGCGGGAAAAAGTGGAAGCGGCGATGGCGGAGCT
GAATTACATTCCCAACCGCGTGGCACAACAACTGGCGGGCAAACAGTCGTTGCTGATTGGCGTTGCCACC
TCCAGTCTGGCCCTGCACGCGCCGTCGCAAATTGTCGCGGCGATTAAATCTCGCGCCGATCAACTGGGTG
CCAGCGTGGTGGTGTCGATGGTAGAACGAAGCGGCGTCGAAGCCTGTAAAGCGGCGGTGCACAATCTTCT
CGCGCAACGCGTCAGTGGGCTGATCATTAACTATCCGCTGGATGACCAGGATGCCATTGCTGTGGAAGCT
GCCTGCACTAATGTTCCGGCGTTATTTCTTGATGTCTCTGACCAGACACCCATCAACAGTATTATTTTCT
CCCATGAAGACGGTACGCGACTGGGCGTGGAGCATCTGGTCGCATTGGGTCACCAGCAAATCGCGCTGTT
AGCGGGCCCATTAAGTTCTGTCTCGGCGCGTCTGCGTCTGGCTGGCTGGCATAAATATCTCACTCGCAAT
CAAATTCAGCCGATAGCGGAACGGGAAGGCGACTGGAGTGCCATGTCCGGTTTTCAACAAACCATGCAAA
TGCTGAATGAGGGCATCGTTCCCACTGCGATGCTGGTTGCCAACGATCAGATGGCGCTGGGCGCAATGCG
CGCCATTACCGAGTCCGGGCTGCGCGTTGGTGCGGATATCTCGGTAGTGGGATACGACGATACCGAAGAC
AGCTCATGTTATATCCCGCCGTTAACCACCATCAAACAGGATTTTCGCCTGCTGGGGCAAACCAGCGTGG
ACCGCTTGCTGCAACTCTCTCAGGGCCAGGCGGTGAAGGGCAATCAGCTGTTGCCCGTCTCACTGGTGAA
AAGAAAAACCACCCTGGCGCCCAATACGCAAACCGCCTCTCCCCGCGCGTTGGCCGATTCATTAATGCAG
CTGGCACGACAGGTTTCCCGACTGGAAAGCGGGCAGTGAGCGCAACGCAATTAATGTAAGTTAGCTCACT
CATTAGGCACCCCAGGCTTTACACTTTATGCTTCCGGCTCGTATGTTGTGTGGAATTGTGAGCGGATAAC
AATTTCACACAGGAAACAGCTATGACCATGATTACGGATTCACTGGCCGTCGTTTTACAACGTCGTGACT
GGGAAAACCCTGGCGTTACCCAACTTAATCGCCTTGCAGCACATCCCCCTTTCGCCAGCTGGCGTAATAG
CGAAGAGGCCCGCACCGATCGCCCTTCCCAACAGTTGCGCAGCCTGAATGGCGAATGGCGCTTTGCCTGG
TTTCCGGCACCAGAAGCGGTGCCGGAAAGCTGGCTGGAGTGCGATCTTCCTGAGGCCGATACTGTCGTCG
TCCCCTCAAACTGGCAGATGCACGGTTACGATGCGCCCATCTACACCAACGTGACCTATCCCATTACGGT
CAATCCGCCGTTTGTTCCCACGGAGAATCCGACGGGTTGTTACTCGCTCACATTTAATGTTGATGAAAGC
TGGCTACAGGAAGGCCAGACGCGAATTATTTTTGATGGCGTTGGAATT
